Addgene plasmid #23156: p817-mgammaFcry-EGFP
Depositing lab: Zbynek Kozmik. Depositing organization: Institute of Molecular Genetics of the Czech Academy of Sciences. Publication: A lens-specific co-injection marker for medaka transgenesis. Vopalensky P, Ruzickova J, Pavlu B, Kozmik Z. Biotechniques. 2010 Mar . 48(3):235-6. 10.2144/000113368 PubMed 20359307.
Backbone
  Vector backbone: p817 (pBSII derivate)
  Vector type: multicloning site flanked by I-SceI sites
Growth in bacteria
  Bacterial resistance: Ampicillin, 100 μg/mL
  Growth temperature: 37°C
  Growth strain: DH10B
  Growth instructions: DH10B
  Copy number: High Copy
Gene/Insert
  Gene/Insert name: mouse gammaF crystallin promoter:EGFP (alt name: mgammaFcry-EGFP)
  Species: M. musculus (mouse); mouse gammaF promoter:EGFP
  Insert size (bp): 284
  Mutation: mouse gammaF crystallin promoter (-225 - +73) preceeding EGFP-SV40pA
  Entrez Gene: eGFP (a.k.a. pPRS3a_01)
  Cloning method: Restriction Enzyme; 5′ cloning site I-SceI (not destroyed); 3′ cloning site I-SceI (not destroyed)
  Sequencing primers: 5′ T3; 3′ T7
Resource information
  A portion of this plasmid was derived from a plasmid made by: The original p817 vector was obtained from Jochen Wittbrodt (University of Heidelberg)
Terms and licenses: Academic/Nonprofit Terms; Industry Terms: Not Available to Industry
Depositor comments: A=>G and G=>A mismatches in gene do not have any functional significance.
How to cite: p817-mgammaFcry-EGFP was a gift from Zbynek Kozmik (Addgene plasmid # 23156 ; http://n2t.net/addgene:23156 ; RRID:Addgene_23156)
