[The description below was written by a language model from this plasmid's Addgene catalogue record and pLannotate feature annotations shown in this document.]
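Description:
p817-mgammaFcry-EGFP is a small (about 4.3 kb) transgenesis reporter plasmid built on p817, a pBluescript II derivative whose multiple cloning site is flanked by recognition sites for the meganuclease I-SceI. It is maintained in E. coli as a high-copy plasmid through a ColE1/pUC-type origin and is selected with ampicillin via the β-lactamase gene. An f1 origin and remnants of the lac promoter/operator and lacZα region remain from the Bluescript parent. T3 and T7 promoters bracket the cloning region and serve as sequencing primer sites.

The payload is a short fragment of the mouse gammaF-crystallin promoter, recorded as spanning −225 to +73 relative to the transcription start, placed upstream of the EGFP coding sequence and followed by an SV40 polyadenylation signal. The automated feature table does not annotate the promoter itself, but the unannotated stretch between the 5′ polylinker fragments and EGFP is consistent with its position. The SV40 poly(A) signal is annotated on the reverse strand, an orientation in which this element is commonly used. Gamma-crystallin promoters direct expression in the lens, so the cassette yields eye-restricted green fluorescence. Because both I-SceI sites are retained, the whole promoter–EGFP–polyA unit can be released by the meganuclease, the basis of I-SceI-mediated transgenesis in fish embryos.

According to the associated publication, the construct is intended as a lens-specific co-injection marker for medaka transgenesis, allowing transgenic animals to be identified by lens fluorescence when it is injected together with another construct of interest. The depositor notes that two single-base mismatches in the gene have no functional consequence.
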