Features (pLannotate 1.2.2; 17 found; start..end, strand, type, name):
     61..79      +  promoter       T3 promoter: promoter for bacteriophage T3 RNA polymerase
     92..127     +  misc_feature   MCS (fragment): pBluescript multiple cloning site
    131..165     -  misc_feature   MCS (fragment): pUC18/19 multiple cloning site
    486..1205    +  CDS            EGFP: the original enhanced GFP (Yang et al., 1996) mammalian codon-optimized
   1225..1242    -  promoter       T7 promoter (fragment): promoter for bacteriophage T7 RNA polymerase
   1247..1381    -  polyA_signal   SV40 poly(A) signal: SV40 polyadenylation signal
   1431..1478    +  misc_feature   MCS (fragment): pBluescript multiple cloning site
   1487..1505    -  promoter       T7 promoter: promoter for bacteriophage T7 RNA polymerase
   1531..1686    +  CDS            lacZα (fragment): LacZα fragment of β-galactosidase; lacZ fragment
   1691..2119    +  rep_origin     f1 ori (sequence partly withheld): f1 bacteriophage origin of replication; arrow indicates direction of (+) strand synthesis
   2171..2275    +  promoter       AmpR promoter: bla
   2276..3136    +  CDS            AmpR: β-lactamase; bla; confers resistance to ampicillin, carbenicillin, and related antibiotics
   3307..3895    +  rep_origin     ori: high-copy-number ColE1/pMB1/pBR322/pUC origin of replication
   4078..4170    +  CDS            lacI (fragment): lac repressor; lacI; The lac repressor binds to the lac operator to inhibit transcription in E. coli. This inhibition can be relieved by adding lactose or isopropyl-β-D-thiogalactopyranoside (IPTG).
   4183..4204    +  protein_bind   CAP binding site: CAP binding activates transcription in the presence of cAMP. E. coli catabolite activator protein
   4219..4249    +  promoter       lac promoter: promoter for the E. coli lac operon
   4257..4273    +  protein_bind   lac operator: The lac repressor binds to the lac operator to inhibit transcription in E. coli. This inhibition can be relieved by adding lactose or isopropyl-β-D-thiogalactopyranoside (IPTG). lac repressor encoded by lacI
>Addgene plasmid #23156 | p817-mgammaFcry-EGFP | depositor full sequence | sequence record 10577 | Author sequence
CAGGAAACAGCTATGACCATGATTACGCCAAGCGCGTAGGGATAACAGGGTAATGCGCGCAATTAACCCT
CACTAAAGGGAACAAAAGCTGGAGCTCCACCGCGGTGGCGGCCGCTCTAGAACTAGTCCGAAGCTTGCAA
TGCCTGCAGGTCGACTCTAGAGGATGGGCTCGACGGCCCAAGCTACATCAAGTGACCTTTTTAACCAGGT
CAGTGATTTGTCATCCATTCGAAAGCTCTGGAGAGTCTAAGATAAAACATACAATAACCCACACCTCCCC
CATAGTCATTATATAGAAAAGAGAGGGGAAAAAAAGTGCCCTGTCCCACTGCGGGCCCCTTTTGTGCTGT
TCCTGCCAACACAGCAGACCTCCTGCTATATAGACCCTGCTCCCAGCCCCACACACTCAACAGCACCATC
CCATCCGACCTGCCAACACCAGCCAAGCTTCCCATCGATTCGAATTCAAGGAGCTTGCCGCCACCATGGT
GAGCAAGGGCGAGGAGCTGTTCACCGGGGTGGTGCCCATCCTGGTCGAGCTGGACGGCGACGTAAACGGC
CACAAGTTCAGCGTGTCCGGCGAGGGCGAGGGCGATGCCACCTACGGCAAGCTGACCCTGAAGTTCATCT
GCACCACCGGCAAGCTGCCCGTGCCCTGGCCCACCCTCGTGACCACCTTCACCTACGGCGTGCAGTGCTT
CAGCCGCTACCCCGACCACATGAAGCAGCACGACTTCTTCAAGTCCGCCATGCCCGAAGGCTACGTCCAG
GAGCGCACCATCTTCTTCAAGGACGACGGCAACTACAAGACCCGCGCCGAGGTGAAGTTCGAGGGCGACA
CCCTGGTGAACCGCATCGAGCTGAAGGGCATCGACTTCAAGGAGGACGGCAACATCCTGGGGCACAAGCT
GGAGTACAACTACAACAGCCACAACGTCTATATCATGGCCGACAAGCAGAAGAACGGCATCAAGGTGAAC
TTCAAGATCCGCCACAACATCGAGGACGGCAGCGTGCAGCTCGCCGACCACTACCAGCAGAACACCCCCA
TCGGCGACGGCCCCGTGCTGCTGCCCGACAACCACTACCTGAGCACCCAGTCCGCCCTGAGCAAAGACCC
CAACGAGAAGCGCGATCACATGGTCCTGCTGGAGTTCGTGACCGCCGCCGGGATCACTCTCGGCATGGAC
GAGCTGTACAAGTAAAGCGGCCGCGACTCTAGAACTATAGTGAGTCGTATTACGTAGATCCAGACATGAT
AAGATACATTGATGAGTTTGGACAAACCACAACTAGAATGCAGTGAAAAAAATGCTTTATTTGTGAAATT
TGTGATGCTATTGCTTTATTTGTAACCATTATAAGCTGCAATAAACAAGTTAACAACAACAATTGCATTC
ATTTTATGTTTCAGGTTCAGGGGGAGGTGTGATATCAAGCTTATCGATACCGTCGACCTCGAGGGGGGGC
CCGGTACCCAATTCGCCCTATAGTGAGTCGTATTACGCGCGCATTACCCTGTTATCCCTATCACTGGCCG
TCGTTTTACAACGTCGTGACTGGGAAAACCCTGGCGTTACCCAACTTAATCGCCTTGCAGCACATCCCCC
TTTCGCCAGCTGGCGTAATAGCGAAGAGGCCCGCACCGATCGCCCTTCCCAACAGTTGCGCAGCCTGAAT
GGCGAATGGG
[124 nt withheld, positions 1691-1814]
C
[91 nt withheld, positions 1816-1906]
A
[49 nt withheld, positions 1908-1956]
CCTTTGACGTTGGAGTCCACGTTCTTT
[37 nt withheld, positions 1984-2020]
ACCCTATCTCGGTCTATTCTTTTGATTTATAAGGGATTTTGCCGATTTCGGCCTATTGGTTAAAAAATGA
GCTGATTTAACAAAAATTTAACGCGAATTTTAACAAAATATTAACGCTTACAATTTAGTGGCACTTTTCG
GGGAAATGTGCGCGGAACCCCTATTTGTTTATTTTTCTAAATACATTCAAATATGTATCCGCTCATGAGA
CAATAACCCTGATAAATGCTTCAATAATATTGAAAAAGGAAGAGTATGAGTATTCAACATTTCCGTGTCG
CCCTTATTCCCTTTTTTGCGGCATTTTGCCTTCCTGTTTTTGCTCACCCAGAAACGCTGGTGAAAGTAAA
AGATGCTGAAGATCAGTTGGGTGCACGAGTGGGTTACATCGAACTGGATCTCAACAGCGGTAAGATCCTT
GAGAGTTTTCGCCCCGAAGAACGTTTTCCAATGATGAGCACTTTTAAAGTTCTGCTATGTGGCGCGGTAT
TATCCCGTATTGACGCCGGGCAAGAGCAACTCGGTCGCCGCATACACTATTCTCAGAATGACTTGGTTGA
GTACTCACCAGTCACAGAAAAGCATCTTACGGATGGCATGACAGTAAGAGAATTATGCAGTGCTGCCATA
ACCATGAGTGATAACACTGCGGCCAACTTACTTCTGACAACGATCGGAGGACCGAAGGAGCTAACCGCTT
TTTTGCACAACATGGGGGATCATGTAACTCGCCTTGATCGTTGGGAACCGGAGCTGAATGAAGCCATACC
AAACGACGAGCGTGACACCACGATGCCTGTAGCAATGGCAACAACGTTGCGCAAACTATTAACTGGCGAA
CTACTTACTCTAGCTTCCCGGCAACAATTAATAGACTGGATGGAGGCGGATAAAGTTGCAGGACCACTTC
TGCGCTCGGCCCTTCCGGCTGGCTGGTTTATTGCTGATAAATCTGGAGCCGGTGAGCGTGGGTCTCGCGG
TATCATTGCAGCACTGGGGCCAGATGGTAAGCCCTCCCGTATCGTAGTTATCTACACGACGGGGAGTCAG
GCAACTATGGATGAACGAAATAGACAGATCGCTGAGATAGGTGCCTCACTGATTAAGCATTGGTAACTGT
CAGACCAAGTTTACTCATATATACTTTAGATTGATTTAAAACTTCATTTTTAATTTAAAAGGATCTAGGT
GAAGATCCTTTTTGATAATCTCATGACCAAAATCCCTTAACGTGAGTTTTCGTTCCACTGAGCGTCAGAC
CCCGTAGAAAAGATCAAAGGATCTTCTTGAGATCCTTTTTTTCTGCGCGTAATCTGCTGCTTGCAAACAA
AAAAACCACCGCTACCAGCGGTGGTTTGTTTGCCGGATCAAGAGCTACCAACTCTTTTTCCGAAGGTAAC
TGGCTTCAGCAGAGCGCAGATACCAAATACTGTCCTTCTAGTGTAGCCGTAGTTAGGCCACCACTTCAAG
AACTCTGTAGCACCGCCTACATACCTCGCTCTGCTAATCCTGTTACCAGTGGCTGCTGCCAGTGGCGATA
AGTCGTGTCTTACCGGGTTGGACTCAAGACGATAGTTACCGGATAAGGCGCAGCGGTCGGGCTGAACGGG
GGGTTCGTGCACACAGCCCAGCTTGGAGCGAACGACCTACACCGAACTGAGATACCTACAGCGTGAGCTA
TGAGAAAGCGCCACGCTTCCCGAAGGGAGAAAGGCGGACAGGTATCCGGTAAGCGGCAGGGTCGGAACAG
GAGAGCGCACGAGGGAGCTTCCAGGGGGAAACGCCTGGTATCTTTATAGTCCTGTCGGGTTTCGCCACCT
CTGACTTGAGCGTCGATTTTTGTGATGCTCGTCAGGGGGGCGGAGCCTATGGAAAAACGCCAGCAACGCG
GCCTTTTTACGGTTCCTGGCCTTTTGCTGGCCTTTTGCTCACATGTTCTTTCCTGCGTTATCCCCTGATT
CTGTGGATAACCGTATTACCGCCTTTGAGTGAGCTGATACCGCTCGCCGCAGCCGAACGACCGAGCGCAG
CGAGTCAGTGAGCGAGGAAGCGGAAGAGCGCCCAATACGCAAACCGCCTCTCCCCGCGCGTTGGCCGATT
CATTAATGCAGCTGGCACGACAGGTTTCCCGACTGGAAAGCGGGCAGTGAGCGCAACGCAATTAATGTGA
GTTAGCTCACTCATTAGGCACCCCAGGCTTTACACTTTATGCTTCCGGCTCGTATGTTGTGTGGAATTGT
GAGCGGATAACAATTTCACA
