>Addgene plasmid #23156 | p817-mgammaFcry-EGFP | addgene partial sequence | sequence record 28944 | 23156 with EGFP-N
GCTCCTCGCCCTTGCTCACCATGGTGGCGGCAAGCTCCTTGAATTCGAATCGATGGGAAGCTTGGCTGGT
GTTGGCAGGTCGGATGGGATGGTGCTGTTGAGTGTGTGGGGCTGGGAGCAGGGTCTATATAGCAGGAGGT
CTGCTGTGTTGGCAGGAACAGCACAAAAGGGGCCCGCAGTGGGACAGGGCACTTTTTTTCCCCTCTCTTT
TCTATATAATGACTATGGGGGAGGTGTGGGTTATTGTATGTTTTATCTTAGACTCTCCAGAGCTTTCGAA
TGGATGACAAATCACTGACCTGGTTAAAAAGGTCACTTGATGTAGCTTGGGCCGTCGAGCCCATCCTCTA
GAGTCGACCTGCAGGCATTGCAAGCTTCGGACTAGTTCTAGAGCGGCCGCCACCGCGGTGGAGCTCCAGC
TTTTGTTCCCTTTAGTGAGGGTTAATTGCGCGCATTACCCTGTTATCCCTACGCGCTTGGCGTAATCATG
GTCATAGCTGTTTCCTGTGTGAAATTGTTATCCGCTCACAATTCCACACAACATACGAGCCGGAAGCATA
AAGTGTAAAGCCTGGGGTGCCTAATGAGTGAGCTAACTCACATTAATTGCGTTGCGCTCACTGCCCGCTT
TCCAGTCGGGAAACCTGTCGTGCCAGCTGCATTAATGAATCGGCCAACGCGCGGGGAGAGGCGGTTTGCG
TATTGGGCGCTCTTCCGCTTCCTCGCTCACTGACTCGCTGCGCTCGGTCGTTC
